Addgene plasmid #139555: pENTR-Hygro
Purpose: Hygromycin resistant gene ORF with stop codon between attL1-attL2 on Gateway entry vector
Depositing lab: Minoru Ko. Depositing organization: Keio University.
Backbone
  Vector backbone: pDONR221
  Backbone size w/o insert (bp): 2517
  Vector type: Mammalian Expression
Growth in bacteria
  Bacterial resistance: Kanamycin, 50 μg/mL
  Growth temperature: 37°C
  Growth strain: DH5alpha
  Copy number: High Copy
Gene/Insert
  Gene/Insert name: Hygromycin resistant gene
  Species: S. cerevisiae (budding yeast)
  Cloning method: Gateway Cloning
Terms and licenses: Academic/Nonprofit Terms; Industry Terms: Not Available to Industry
How to cite: pENTR-Hygro was a gift from Minoru Ko (Addgene plasmid # 139555 ; http://n2t.net/addgene:139555 ; RRID:Addgene_139555)
