[The description below was written by a language model from this plasmid's Addgene catalogue record and pLannotate feature annotations shown in this document.]
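Description:
pENTR-Hygro is a Gateway entry clone built on the pDONR221 backbone, carrying a hygromycin resistance open reading frame with its stop codon between attL1 and attL2 recombination sites. The sequenced plasmid is about 3.6 kb. It is propagated in E. coli at high copy from a ColE1/pUC-type origin and selected with kanamycin through an aph(3')-Ia KanR gene. The catalogue lists the vector type as mammalian expression, but the feature table shows no eukaryotic promoter or polyadenylation signal, so the plasmid itself acts as a donor of the coding sequence rather than as an expression construct.

The payload is the HygR coding sequence, roughly 1 kb, annotated as the aminoglycoside phosphotransferase aph(4)-Ia from E. coli, which confers resistance to hygromycin. The catalogue gives the insert species as S. cerevisiae, which does not match this annotation; the record offers no explanation for the discrepancy. Upstream of attL1 lie the rrnB T2 and T1 transcription terminators, which shield the insert from read-through transcription originating in the backbone. A T7 promoter sits just beyond attL2, oriented back toward the insert, and short lacI and lacZα fragments are backbone remnants with no evident function.

Because the ORF is flanked by attL sites, an LR Clonase reaction can transfer it directionally into any attR-containing destination vector, which then supplies the promoter and other regulatory elements. The retained stop codon means the protein would be made without a C-terminal fusion from the destination vector. The record does not name specific destination vectors or downstream applications.
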