Features (pLannotate 1.2.2; 10 found; start..end, strand, type, name):
    121..213     +  CDS            lacI (fragment): lac repressor; lacI; The lac repressor binds to the lac operator to inhibit transcription in E. coli. This inhibition can be relieved by adding lactose or isopropyl-β-D-thiogalactopyranoside (IPTG).
    268..295     -  terminator     rrnB T2 terminator: transcription terminator T2 from the E. coli rrnB gene
    427..470     +  terminator     rrnB T1 terminator: Escherichia coli rrnB; transcription terminator T1 from the E. coli rrnB gene
    517..553     -  CDS            lacZα (fragment): LacZα fragment of β-galactosidase; lacZ fragment
    569..668     +  protein_bind   attL1: mutant version of attL; recombination site for the Gateway® LR reaction LR Clonase™
    674..1699    +  CDS            HygR: aminoglycoside phosphotransferase from E. coli; aph(4)-Ia; confers resistance to hygromycin
   1701..1800    -  protein_bind   attL2: mutant version of attL; recombination site for the Gateway® LR reaction LR Clonase™
   1818..1836    -  promoter       T7 promoter: promoter for bacteriophage T7 RNA polymerase
   1970..2779    +  CDS            KanR: aminoglycoside phosphotransferase; aph(3')-Ia; confers resistance to kanamycin in bacteria or G418 (Geneticin®) in eukaryotes
   2926..3514    +  rep_origin     ori: high-copy-number ColE1/pMB1/pBR322/pUC origin of replication
>Addgene plasmid #139555 | pENTR-Hygro | addgene full sequence | sequence record 274743 | Addgene NGS Result
CTTTCCTGCGTTATCCCCTGATTCTGTGGATAACCGTATTACCGCCTTTGAGTGAGCTGATACCGCTCGC
CGCAGCCGAACGACCGAGCGCAGCGAGTCAGTGAGCGAGGAAGCGGAAGAGCGCCCAATACGCAAACCGC
CTCTCCCCGCGCGTTGGCCGATTCATTAATGCAGCTGGCACGACAGGTTTCCCGACTGGAAAGCGGGCAG
TGAGCGCAACGCAATTAATACGCGTACCGCTAGCCAGGAAGAGTTTGTAGAAACGCAAAAAGGCCATCCG
TCAGGATGGCCTTCTGCTTAGTTTGATGCCTGGCAGTTTATGGCGGGCGTCCTGCCCGCCACCCTCCGGG
CCGTTGCTTCACAACGTTCAAATCCGCTCCCGGCGGATTTGTCCTACTCAGGAGAGCGTTCACCGACAAA
CAACAGATAAAACGAAAGGCCCAGTCTTCCGACTGAGCCTTTCGTTTTATTTGATGCCTGGCAGTTCCCT
ACTCTCGCGTTAACGCTAGCATGGATGTTTTCCCAGTCACGACGTTGTAAAACGACGGCCAGTCTTAAGC
TCGGGCCCCAAATAATGATTTTATTTTGACTGATAGTGACCTGTTCGTTGCAACAAATTGATGAGCAATG
CTTTTTTATAATGCCAACTTTGTACAAAAAAGCAGGCTCCACCATGAAAAAGCCTGAACTCACCGCGACG
TCTGTCGAGAAGTTTCTGATCGAAAAGTTCGACAGCGTCTCCGACCTGATGCAGCTCTCGGAGGGCGAAG
AATCTCGTGCTTTCAGCTTCGATGTAGGAGGGCGTGGATATGTCCTGCGGGTAAATAGCTGCGCCGATGG
TTTCTACAAAGATCGTTATGTTCATCGGCACTTTGCATCGGCCGCGCTCCCGATTCCGGAAGTGCTTGAC
ATTGGGGAATTCAGCGAGAGCCTGACCTATTGCATCTCCCGCCGTGCACAGGGTGTCACGTTGCAAGACC
TGCCTGAAACCGAACTGCCCGCTGTTCTGCAGCCGGTCGCGGAGGCCATGGATGCGATCGCTGCGGCCGA
TCTTAGCCAGACGAGCGGGTTCGGCCCATTCGGACCGCAAGGAATCGGTCAATACACTACGTGGCGTGAT
TTCATATGCGCGATTGCTGATCCCCATGTGTATCACTGGCAAACTGTGATGGACGACACCGTCAGTGCGT
CCGTCGCGCAGGCTCTCGATGAGCTGATGCTTTGGGCCGAGGACTGCCCCGAAGTCCGGCACCTCGTGCA
CGCGGATTTCGGCTCCAACAATGTCCTGACGGACAATGGCCGCATAACAGCGGTCATTGACTGGAGCGAG
GCGATGTTCGGGGATTCCCAATACGAGGTCGCCAACATCTTCTTCTGGAGGCCGTGGTTGGCTTGTATGG
AGCAGCAGACGCGCTACTTCGAGCGGAGGCATCCGGAGCTTGCAGGATCGCCGCGGCTCCGGGCGTATAT
GCTCCGCATTGGTCTTGACCAACTCTATCAGAGCTTGGTTGACGGCAATTTCGATGATGCAGCTTGGGCG
CAGGGTCGATGCGACGCAATCGTCCGATCCGGAGCCGGGACTGTCGGGCGTACACAAATCGCCCGCAGAA
GCGCGGCCGTCTGGACCGATGGCTGTGTAGAAGTACTCGCCGATAGTGGAAACCGACGCCCCAGCACTCG
TCCGAGGGCAAAGGAATAGCACCCAGCTTTCTTGTACAAAGTTGGCATTATAAGAAAGCATTGCTTATCA
ATTTGTTGCAACGAACAGGTCACTATCAGTCAAAATAAAATCATTATTTGCCATCCAGCTGATATCCCCT
ATAGTGAGTCGTATTACATGGTCATAGCTGTTTCCTGGCAGCTCTGGCCCGTGTCTCAAAATCTCTGATG
TTACATTGCACAAGATAAAAATATATCATCATGAACAATAAAACTGTCTGCTTACATAAACAGTAATACA
AGGGGTGTTATGAGCCATATTCAACGGGAAACGTCGAGGCCGCGATTAAATTCCAACATGGATGCTGATT
TATATGGGTATAAATGGGCTCGCGATAATGTCGGGCAATCAGGTGCGACAATCTATCGCTTGTATGGGAA
GCCCGATGCGCCAGAGTTGTTTCTGAAACATGGCAAAGGTAGCGTTGCCAATGATGTTACAGATGAGATG
GTCAGACTAAACTGGCTGACGGAATTTATGCCTCTTCCGACCATCAAGCATTTTATCCGTACTCCTGATG
ATGCATGGTTACTCACCACTGCGATCCCCGGAAAAACAGCATTCCAGGTATTAGAAGAATATCCTGATTC
AGGTGAAAATATTGTTGATGCGCTGGCAGTGTTCCTGCGCCGGTTGCATTCGATTCCTGTTTGTAATTGT
CCTTTTAACAGCGATCGCGTATTTCGTCTCGCTCAGGCGCAATCACGAATGAATAACGGTTTGGTTGATG
CGAGTGATTTTGATGACGAGCGTAATGGCTGGCCTGTTGAACAAGTCTGGAAAGAAATGCATAAACTTTT
GCCATTCTCACCGGATTCAGTCGTCACTCATGGTGATTTCTCACTTGATAACCTTATTTTTGACGAGGGG
AAATTAATAGGTTGTATTGATGTTGGACGAGTCGGAATCGCAGACCGATACCAGGATCTTGCCATCCTAT
GGAACTGCCTCGGTGAGTTTTCTCCTTCATTACAGAAACGGCTTTTTCAAAAATATGGTATTGATAATCC
TGATATGAATAAATTGCAGTTTCATTTGATGCTCGATGAGTTTTTCTAATCAGAATTGGTTAATTGGTTG
TAACACTGGCAGAGCATTACGCTGACTTGACGGGACGGCGCAAGCTCATGACCAAAATCCCTTAACGTGA
GTTACGCGTCGTTCCACTGAGCGTCAGACCCCGTAGAAAAGATCAAAGGATCTTCTTGAGATCCTTTTTT
TCTGCGCGTAATCTGCTGCTTGCAAACAAAAAAACCACCGCTACCAGCGGTGGTTTGTTTGCCGGATCAA
GAGCTACCAACTCTTTTTCCGAAGGTAACTGGCTTCAGCAGAGCGCAGATACCAAATACTGTTCTTCTAG
TGTAGCCGTAGTTAGGCCACCACTTCAAGAACTCTGTAGCACCGCCTACATACCTCGCTCTGCTAATCCT
GTTACCAGTGGCTGCTGCCAGTGGCGATAAGTCGTGTCTTACCGGGTTGGACTCAAGACGATAGTTACCG
GATAAGGCGCAGCGGTCGGGCTGAACGGGGGGTTCGTGCACACAGCCCAGCTTGGAGCGAACGACCTACA
CCGAACTGAGATACCTACAGCGTGAGCTATGAGAAAGCGCCACGCTTCCCGAAGGGAGAAAGGCGGACAG
GTATCCGGTAAGCGGCAGGGTCGGAACAGGAGAGCGCACGAGGGAGCTTCCAGGGGGAAACGCCTGGTAT
CTTTATAGTCCTGTCGGGTTTCGCCACCTCTGACTTGAGCGTCGATTTTTGTGATGCTCGTCAGGGGGGC
GGAGCCTATGGAAAAACGCCAGCAACGCGGCCTTTTTACGGTTCCTGGCCTTTTGCTGGCCTTTTGCTCA
CATGTT
